Addgene plasmid #147379: pT7-EGFP-C1-HsNot7-M141R_R
Purpose: Mammalian Expression of HsNot7-M141R
Depositing lab: Elisa Izaurralde. Depositing organization: Max Planck Institute for Developmental Biology. Publication: The structural basis for the interaction between the CAF1 nuclease and the NOT1 scaffold of the human CCR4-NOT deadenylase complex. Petit AP, Wohlbold L, Bawankar P, Huntzinger E, Schmidt S, Izaurralde E, Weichenrieder O. Nucleic Acids Res. 2012 Nov;40(21):11058-72. doi: 10.1093/nar/gks883. Epub 2012 Sep 12. PubMed 22977175.
Backbone
  Vector backbone: Unknown
  Vector type: Mammalian Expression
Growth in bacteria
  Bacterial resistance: Kanamycin, 50 μg/mL
  Growth temperature: 37°C
  Growth strain: DH5alpha
  Copy number: High Copy
Gene/Insert
  Gene/Insert name: HsNot7-M141R (alt name: CAF1)
  Species: H. sapiens (human)
  Entrez Gene: CNOT7 (a.k.a. CAF-1, CAF1, Caf1a, hCAF-1)
  Cloning method: Unknown
Terms and licenses: Academic/Nonprofit Terms; Industry Terms: Not Available to Industry
Depositor comments: Sequence extracted from NCBI:NM_13354.5. Plasmids from this collection were made available to the research community and donated after the lab closed. Please note that the sequence provided by the depositing laboratory may be theoretical/predicted or based on Sanger sequencing results. There may be discrepancies between sequencing results obtained by Addgene and the depositor sequence. If an Addgene verified sequence is not available, please contact before placing your order to request that our lab fully sequence the plasmid.
How to cite: pT7-EGFP-C1-HsNot7-M141R_R was a gift from Elisa Izaurralde (Addgene plasmid # 147379 ; http://n2t.net/addgene:147379 ; RRID:Addgene_147379)
