[The description below was written by a language model from this plasmid's Addgene catalogue record and pLannotate feature annotations shown in this document.]
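Description:
pT7-EGFP-C1-HsNot7-M141R_R is a 5.6 kb mammalian expression plasmid encoding human CNOT7 (also called CAF1), a catalytic deadenylase subunit of the CCR4-NOT complex, carrying the M141R point substitution and fused to the C-terminus of EGFP. The catalogue lists the backbone as unknown, but the name and feature layout are consistent with an EGFP-C1-type vector into which a T7 promoter has been placed. The CMV immediate early enhancer and promoter drive transcription in mammalian cells. The bacteriophage T7 promoter lies just downstream of CMV and upstream of the EGFP start, so it could also support transcription of the fusion by T7 RNA polymerase. The EGFP coding sequence is followed after a short linker by the CNOT7 open reading frame, a remnant of the multiple cloning site, and an SV40 polyadenylation signal. Several short annotated fragments (HIV-1 LTR, SV40 large T antigen, ble, bGH poly(A)) appear to be partial sequence matches rather than functional elements.

The plasmid replicates in E. coli from a high-copy ColE1/pUC-type origin and also carries an f1 origin for single-stranded DNA production. A single NeoR/KanR (Tn5 aminoglycoside phosphotransferase) cassette sits behind tandem bacterial (bla) and SV40 early promoters and ends in an HSV TK poly(A) signal. It gives kanamycin resistance in bacteria and can allow G418 selection in mammalian cells.

The stated purpose is mammalian expression of the mutant protein. The associated publication concerns the structural basis of the CAF1–NOT1 interaction, which suggests the mutation was used to probe that interface, although the record does not state its specific effect. The GFP tag allows the fusion protein to be visualised or detected in transfected cells.
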