Features (pLannotate 1.2.2; 17 found; start..end, strand, type, name):
     61..364     +  enhancer       CMV enhancer: human cytomegalovirus immediate early enhancer
    365..568     +  promoter       CMV promoter: human cytomegalovirus (CMV) immediate early promoter
    564..597     +  LTR            5' LTR (truncated) (fragment): truncated 5' long terminal repeat (LTR) from HIV-1
    613..631     +  promoter       T7 promoter: promoter for bacteriophage T7 RNA polymerase
    665..1381    +  CDS            EGFP: EGFP is a basic (constitutively fluorescent) green fluorescent protein published in 1996, derived from Aequorea victoria. It is reported to be a rapidly-maturing weak dimer with moderate acid sensitivity.
   1397..2251    +  CDS            CNOT7: CNOT7_HUMAN - Also known as CAF1. Experimental evidence at protein level: Swiss-Prot protein existence level 1. Has 3'-5' poly(A) exoribonuclease activity for synthetic poly(A) RNA substrate. Its function seems to be partially redundant with that of CNOT8. Catalytic component of the CCR4-NOT complex which is one of the major cellular mRNA deadenylases and is linked to various cellular processes including bulk mRNA degradation, miRNA-mediated repression, translational repression during translational initiation and general transcription regulation. During miRNA-mediated repression the complex se
   2255..2286    +  misc_feature   MCS (fragment): multiple cloning site
   2303..2387    +  CDS            large T antigen (fragment): large T antigen from SV40 (simian virus 40)
   2410..2531    +  polyA_signal   SV40 poly(A) signal: SV40 polyadenylation signal
   2565..2993    -  rep_origin     f1 ori (sequence partly withheld): f1 bacteriophage origin of replication; arrow indicates direction of (+) strand synthesis
   3020..3124    +  promoter       AmpR promoter: bla
   3126..3483    +  promoter       SV40 promoter: SV40 enhancer and early promoter
   3518..4312    +  CDS            NeoR/KanR: aminoglycoside phosphotransferase from Tn5; aph(3')-II (or nptII); confers resistance to neomycin, kanamycin, and G418 (Geneticin®)
   4333..4485    +  CDS            ble (fragment): BLE_KLEPN - Experimental evidence at protein level: Swiss-Prot protein existence level 1. Binding protein with a strong affinity to the bleomycin family of antibiotics. Binds to CL990; an antimitotic-antibiotic compound. From Klebsiella pneumoniae.
   4544..4591    +  polyA_signal   HSV TK poly(A) signal: herpes simplex virus thymidine kinase polyadenylation signal (Cole and Stacy, 1985)
   4682..4698    -  polyA_signal   bGH poly(A) signal (fragment): bovine growth hormone polyadenylation signal
   4920..5508    +  rep_origin     ori: high-copy-number ColE1/pMB1/pBR322/pUC origin of replication
>Addgene plasmid #147379 | pT7-EGFP-C1-HsNot7-M141R_R | addgene full sequence | sequence record 356401 | Addgene NGS Result
TAGTTATTAATAGTAATCAATTACGGGGTCATTAGTTCATAGCCCATATATGGAGTTCCGCGTTACATAA
CTTACGGTAAATGGCCCGCCTGGCTGACCGCCCAACGACCCCCGCCCATTGACGTCAATAATGACGTATG
TTCCCATAGTAACGCCAATAGGGACTTTCCATTGACGTCAATGGGTGGAGTATTTACGGTAAACTGCCCA
CTTGGCAGTACATCAAGTGTATCATATGCCAAGTACGCCCCCTATTGACGTCAATGACGGTAAATGGCCC
GCCTGGCATTATGCCCAGTACATGACCTTATGGGACTTTCCTACTTGGCAGTACATCTACGTATTAGTCA
TCGCTATTACCATGGTGATGCGGTTTTGGCAGTACATCAATGGGCGTGGATAGCGGTTTGACTCACGGGG
ATTTCCAAGTCTCCACCCCATTGACGTCAATGGGAGTTTGTTTTGGCACCAAAATCAACGGGACTTTCCA
AAATGTCGTAACAACTCCGCCCCATTGACGCAAATGGGCGGTAGGCGTGTACGGTGGGAGGTCTATATAA
GCAGAGCTCTCTGGCTAACTAGAGAACCCACTGCTTACTGGCTTATCGAAATTAATACGACTCACTATAG
GGAGACCCAAGCTCTAGCGCTACCGGTCGCCACCATGGTGAGCAAGGGCGAGGAGCTGTTCACCGGGGTG
GTGCCCATCCTGGTCGAGCTGGACGGCGACGTAAACGGCCACAAGTTCAGCGTGTCCGGCGAGGGCGAGG
GCGATGCCACCTACGGCAAGCTGACCCTGAAGTTCATCTGCACCACCGGCAAGCTGCCCGTGCCCTGGCC
CACCCTCGTGACCACCCTGACCTACGGCGTGCAGTGCTTCAGCCGCTACCCCGACCACATGAAGCAGCAC
GACTTCTTCAAGTCCGCCATGCCCGAAGGCTACGTCCAGGAGCGCACCATCTTCTTCAAGGACGACGGCA
ACTACAAGACCCGCGCCGAGGTGAAGTTCGAGGGCGACACCCTGGTGAACCGCATCGAGCTGAAGGGCAT
CGACTTCAAGGAGGACGGCAACATCCTGGGGCACAAGCTGGAGTACAACTACAACAGCCACAACGTCTAT
ATCATGGCCGACAAGCAGAAGAACGGCATCAAGGTGAACTTCAAGATCCGCCACAACATTGAGGACGGCA
GCGTGCAGCTCGCCGACCACTACCAGCAGAACACCCCCATCGGCGACGGCCCCGTGCTGCTGCCCGACAA
CCACTACCTGAGCACCCAGTCCGCCCTGAGCAAAGACCCCAACGAGAAGCGCGATCACATGGTCCTGCTG
GAGTTCGTGACCGCCGCCGGGATCACTCTCGGCATGGACGAGCTGTACAAGTCCGGACTCAGATCTATGC
CAGCGGCAACTGTAGATCATAGCCAAAGAATTTGTGAAGTTTGGGCTTGCAACTTGGATGAAGAGATGAA
GAAAATTCGTCAAGTTATCCGAAAATATAATTACGTTGCTATGGACACCGAGTTTCCAGGTGTGGTTGCA
AGACCCATTGGAGAATTCAGGAGCAATGCTGACTATCAATACCAACTATTGCGGTGTAATGTAGACTTGT
TAAAGATAATTCAGCTAGGACTGACATTTATGAATGAGCAAGGAGAATACCCTCCAGGAACTTCAACTTG
GCAGTTTAATTTTAAATTTAATTTGACGGAGGACATGTATGCCCAGGACTCTATAGAGCTACTAACAACA
TCTGGTATCCAGTTTAAAAAACATGAGGAGGAAGGAATTGAAACCCAGTACTTTGCAGAACTTCTTAGGA
CTTCTGGAGTGGTCCTCTGTGAAGGGGTCAAATGGTTGTCATTTCATAGCGGTTACGACTTTGGCTACTT
AATCAAAATCCTAACCAACTCTAACTTGCCTGAAGAAGAACTTGACTTCTTTGAGATCCTTCGATTGTTT
TTTCCTGTCATTTATGATGTGAAGTACCTCATGAAGAGCTGCAAAAATCTCAAAGGTGGATTACAGGAGG
TGGCAGAACAGTTAGAGCTGGAACGGATAGGACCACAACATCAGGCAGGATCTGATTCATTGCTCACAGG
AATGGCCTTTTTCAAAATGAGAGAAATGTTCTTTGAAGATCATATTGATGATGCCAAATATTGTGGTCAT
TTGTATGGCCTTGGTTCTGGTTCATCCTATGTACAGAATGGCACAGGGAATGCATATGAAGAGGAAGCCA
ACAAGCAGTCATGACTGCAGTCGACGGTACCGCGGGCCCGGGATCCACCGGATCTAGATAACTGATCATA
ATCAGCCATACCACATTTGTAGAGGTTTTACTTGCTTTAAAAAACCTCCCACACCTCCCCCTGAACCTGA
AACATAAAATGAATGCAATTGTTGTTGTTAACTTGTTTATTGCAGCTTATAATGGTTACAAATAAAGCAA
TAGCATCACAAATTTCACAAATAAAGCATTTTTTTCACTGCATTCTAGTTGTGGTTTGTCCAAACTCATC
AATGTATCTTAACGCGTAAATTGTAAGCGTTAATATTTTGTTAAAATTCGCGTTAAATTTTTGTTAAATC
AGCTCATTTTTTAACCAATAGGCCGAAATCGGCAAAATCCCTTATAAATCAAAAGAATAGACCGAGATAG
GGT
[37 nt withheld, positions 2664-2700]
AAAGAACGTGGACTCCAACGTCAAAGG
[49 nt withheld, positions 2728-2776]
T
[91 nt withheld, positions 2778-2868]
G
[124 nt withheld, positions 2870-2993]
CAGGTGGCACTTTTCGGGGAAATGTGCGCGGAACCCCTATTTGTTTATTTTTCTAAATACATTCAAATAT
GTATCCGCTCATGAGACAATAACCCTGATAAATGCTTCAATAATATTGAAAAAGGAAGAGTCCTGAGGCG
GAAAGAACCAGCTGTGGAATGTGTGTCAGTTAGGGTGTGGAAAGTCCCCAGGCTCCCCAGCAGGCAGAAG
TATGCAAAGCATGCATCTCAATTAGTCAGCAACCAGGTGTGGAAAGTCCCCAGGCTCCCCAGCAGGCAGA
AGTATGCAAAGCATGCATCTCAATTAGTCAGCAACCATAGTCCCGCCCCTAACTCCGCCCATCCCGCCCC
TAACTCCGCCCAGTTCCGCCCATTCTCCGCCCCATGGCTGACTAATTTTTTTTATTTATGCAGAGGCCGA
GGCCGCCTCGGCCTCTGAGCTATTCCAGAAGTAGTGAGGAGGCTTTTTTGGAGGCCTAGGCTTTTGCAAA
GATCGATCAAGAGACAGGATGAGGATCGTTTCGCATGATTGAACAAGATGGATTGCACGCAGGTTCTCCG
GCCGCTTGGGTGGAGAGGCTATTCGGCTATGACTGGGCACAACAGACAATCGGCTGCTCTGATGCCGCCG
TGTTCCGGCTGTCAGCGCAGGGGCGCCCGGTTCTTTTTGTCAAGACCGACCTGTCCGGTGCCCTGAATGA
ACTGCAAGACGAGGCAGCGCGGCTATCGTGGCTGGCCACGACGGGCGTTCCTTGCGCAGCTGTGCTCGAC
GTTGTCACTGAAGCGGGAAGGGACTGGCTGCTATTGGGCGAAGTGCCGGGGCAGGATCTCCTGTCATCTC
ACCTTGCTCCTGCCGAGAAAGTATCCATCATGGCTGATGCAATGCGGCGGCTGCATACGCTTGATCCGGC
TACCTGCCCATTCGACCACCAAGCGAAACATCGCATCGAGCGAGCACGTACTCGGATGGAAGCCGGTCTT
GTCGATCAGGATGATCTGGACGAAGAGCATCAGGGGCTCGCGCCAGCCGAACTGTTCGCCAGGCTCAAGG
CGAGCATGCCCGACGGCGAGGATCTCGTCGTGACCCATGGCGATGCCTGCTTGCCGAATATCATGGTGGA
AAATGGCCGCTTTTCTGGATTCATCGACTGTGGCCGGCTGGGTGTGGCGGACCGCTATCAGGACATAGCG
TTGGCTACCCGTGATATTGCTGAAGAGCTTGGCGGCGAATGGGCTGACCGCTTCCTCGTGCTTTACGGTA
TCGCCGCTCCCGATTCGCAGCGCATCGCCTTCTATCGCCTTCTTGACGAGTTCTTCTGAGCGGGACTCTG
GGGTTCGAAATGACCGACCAAGCGACGCCCAACCTGCCATCACGAGATTTCGATTCCACCGCCGCCTTCT
ATGAAAGGTTGGGCTTCGGAATCGTTTTCCGGGACGCCGGCTGGATGATCCTCCAGCGCGGGGATCTCAT
GCTGGAGTTCTTCGCCCACCCTAGGGGGAGGCTAACTGAAACACGGAAGGAGACAATACCGGAAGGAACC
CGCGCTATGACGGCAATAAAAAGACAGAATAAAACGCACGGTGTTGGGTCGTTTGTTCATAAACGCGGGG
TTCGGTCCCAGGGCTGGCACTCTGTCGATACCCCACCGAGACCCCATTGGGGCCAATACGCCCGCGTTTC
TTCCTTTTCCCCACCCCACCCCCCAAGTTCGGGTGAAGGCCCAGGGCTCGCAGCCAACGTCGGGGCGGCA
GGCCCTGCCATAGCCTCAGGTTACTCATATATACTTTAGATTGATTTAAAACTTCATTTTTAATTTAAAA
GGATCTAGGTGAAGATCCTTTTTGATAATCTCATGACCAAAATCCCTTAACGTGAGTTTTCGTTCCACTG
AGCGTCAGACCCCGTAGAAAAGATCAAAGGATCTTCTTGAGATCCTTTTTTTCTGCGCGTAATCTGCTGC
TTGCAAACAAAAAAACCACCGCTACCAGCGGTGGTTTGTTTGCCGGATCAAGAGCTACCAACTCTTTTTC
CGAAGGTAACTGGCTTCAGCAGAGCGCAGATACCAAATACTGTTCTTCTAGTGTAGCCGTAGTTAGGCCA
CCACTTCAAGAACTCTGTAGCACCGCCTACATACCTCGCTCTGCTAATCCTGTTACCAGTGGCTGCTGCC
AGTGGCGATAAGTCGTGTCTTACCGGGTTGGACTCAAGACGATAGTTACCGGATAAGGCGCAGCGGTCGG
GCTGAACGGGGGGTTCGTGCACACAGCCCAGCTTGGAGCGAACGACCTACACCGAACTGAGATACCTACA
GCGTGAGCTATGAGAAAGCGCCACGCTTCCCGAAGGGAGAAAGGCGGACAGGTATCCGGTAAGCGGCAGG
GTCGGAACAGGAGAGCGCACGAGGGAGCTTCCAGGGGGAAACGCCTGGTATCTTTATAGTCCTGTCGGGT
TTCGCCACCTCTGACTTGAGCGTCGATTTTTGTGATGCTCGTCAGGGGGGCGGAGCCTATGGAAAAACGC
CAGCAACGCGGCCTTTTTACGGTTCCTGGCCTTTTGCTGGCCTTTTGCTCACATGTTCTTTCCTGCGTTA
TCCCCTGATTCTGTGGATAACCGTATTACCGCCATGCAT
